Addgene plasmid #82919: pDONR223_ZNF597_p.R247T
Purpose: Gateway Donor vector containing ZNF597, part of the Target Accelerator Plasmid Collection.
Depositing lab: Jesse Boehm & Matthew Meyerson & David Root. Depositing organization: Broad Institute. Publication: High-throughput Phenotyping of Lung Cancer Somatic Mutations. Berger AH, Brooks AN, Wu X, Shrestha Y, Chouinard C, Piccioni F, Bagul M, Kamburov A, Imielinski M, Hogstrom L, Zhu C, Yang X, Pantel S, Sakai R, Watson J, Kaplan N, Campbell JD, Singh S, Root DE, Narayan R, Natoli T, Lahr DL, Tirosh I, Tamayo P, Getz G, Wong B, Doench J, Subramanian A, Golub TR, Meyerson M, Boehm JS. Cancer Cell. 2016 Aug 8;30(2):214-28. doi: 10.1016/j.ccell.2016.06.022. Epub 2016 Jul 28. PubMed 27478040.
Backbone
  Vector backbone: pDONR223
  Backbone manufacturer: Invitrogen
  Vector type: Gateway Entry vector
Growth in bacteria
  Bacterial resistance: Spectinomycin, 50 μg/mL
  Growth temperature: 37°C
  Growth strain: DH5alpha
  Copy number: High Copy
Gene/Insert
  Gene/Insert name: ZNF597
  Species: H. sapiens (human)
  Mutation: R247T
  GenBank ID: NM_152457
  Entrez Gene: ZNF597 (a.k.a. HIT-4)
  Promoter: None
  Cloning method: Gateway Cloning
  Sequencing primers: 5′ M13pUC-fwd; 3′ M13-Rev
Terms and licenses: Academic/Nonprofit Terms; Industry Terms: Not Available to Industry
Depositor comments: CLOSED (stop codon immediately follows insert)
How to cite: pDONR223_ZNF597_p.R247T was a gift from Jesse Boehm & Matthew Meyerson & David Root (Addgene plasmid # 82919 ; http://n2t.net/addgene:82919 ; RRID:Addgene_82919)
