[The description below was written by a language model from this plasmid's Addgene catalogue record and pLannotate feature annotations shown in this document.]
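Description:
pDONR223_ZNF597_p.R247T is a Gateway entry clone built on the Invitrogen pDONR223 backbone, carrying the human zinc finger protein gene ZNF597 (also known as HIT-4) with an R247T missense substitution. The roughly 4.1 kb plasmid is maintained in E. coli at high copy from a ColE1/pUC-type origin. It is selected with spectinomycin through the aadA aminoglycoside adenylyltransferase gene (SmR), which lies downstream of a class 1 integron Pc promoter fragment and a short remnant of a gentamicin resistance gene. rrnB T1 and T2 terminators sit upstream of the cloning region and help insulate the insert from read-through transcription. Small lacZα and lacI fragments in the annotation appear to be backbone remnants.

The ZNF597 open reading frame lies between two attL recombination sites. Both were labelled as an attL variant by the automated annotation, and they flank the insert in opposite orientations, as expected for an entry clone. The annotated ZNF597 match is marked as a fragment and ends some distance before the downstream attL site, so the table may not delimit the whole insert. No promoter drives the insert, so this plasmid is not itself an expression construct. A T7 promoter is present just outside the downstream attL site, pointing back toward the insert. The clone is in "closed" format, with a stop codon immediately after the coding sequence, so transfer into a destination vector gives native C-terminal protein and rules out C-terminal fusion tags.

The plasmid belongs to the Target Accelerator Plasmid Collection, which was assembled for high-throughput phenotyping of somatic mutations found in lung cancer. Its intended use is LR recombination of the mutant allele into expression destination vectors for functional comparison with wild-type ZNF597.
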