Features (pLannotate 1.2.2; 12 found; start..end, strand, type, name):
     38..74      -  CDS            lacZα (fragment): LacZα fragment of β-galactosidase; lacZ fragment
     91..186     +  protein_bind   attL3: mutant version of attL; recombination site for the Gateway® LR reaction LR Clonase™
    192..1298    +  CDS            ZNF597 (fragment): ZN597_HUMAN - Experimental evidence at protein level: Swiss-Prot protein existence level 1. May be involved in transcriptional regulation. From Homo sapiens (Human).
   1471..1566    -  protein_bind   attL3: mutant version of attL; recombination site for the Gateway® LR reaction LR Clonase™
   1585..1603    -  promoter       T7 promoter: promoter for bacteriophage T7 RNA polymerase
   1793..1816    +  promoter       Pc promoter (fragment): intI1 (promoter lies within the coding sequence); class 1 integron promoter
   1992..2048    +  CDS            GmR (fragment): gentamycin acetyltransferase; aacC1; confers resistance to gentamycin
   2055..2846    +  CDS            SmR: aminoglycoside adenylyltransferase (Murphy, 1985); aadA; confers resistance to spectinomycin and streptomycin
   2939..3527    +  rep_origin     ori: high-copy-number ColE1/pMB1/pBR322/pUC origin of replication
   3710..3802    +  CDS            lacI (fragment): lac repressor; lacI; The lac repressor binds to the lac operator to inhibit transcription in E. coli. This inhibition can be relieved by adding lactose or isopropyl-β-D-thiogalactopyranoside (IPTG).
   3857..3884    -  terminator     rrnB T2 terminator: transcription terminator T2 from the E. coli rrnB gene
   4016..4059    +  terminator     rrnB T1 terminator: Escherichia coli rrnB; transcription terminator T1 from the E. coli rrnB gene
>Addgene plasmid #82919 | pDONR223_ZNF597_p.R247T | addgene full sequence | sequence record 162535 | Addgene NGS Result
GGCAGTTCCCTACTCTCGCGTTAACGCTAGCATGGATGTTTTCCCAGTCACGACGTTGTAAAACGACGGC
CAGTCTTAAGCTCGGGCCCCAAATAATGATTTTATTTTGACTGATAGTGACCTGTTCGTTGCAACAAATT
GATGAGCAATGCTTTTTTATAATGCCAACTTTGTACAAAAAAGTTGGCACCATGGCGTCCATGCCCCCGA
CGCCCGAGGCCCAGGGACCAATACTGTTTGAGGATCTGGCTGTGTATTTTTCTCAAGAGGAGTGCGTGAC
TCTGCACCCTGCCCAGAGGTCCCTCAGCAAAGATGGTACAAAAGAGTCTTTGGAGGATGCGGCTTTGATG
GGAGAGGAAGGCAAGCCTGAGATTAATCAGCAGTTAAGCCTAGAGTCTATGGAACTTGACGAGCTTGCCT
TAGAAAAGTACCCCATTGCTGCACCCCTTGTCCCTTACCCAGAAAAATCCTCTGAGGATGGAGTTGGAAA
CCCTGAAGCGAAAATATTAAGTGGAACTCCCACTTACAAGAGAAGGGTCATCAGCCTTTTAGTTACCATT
GAAAACCACACCCCATTAGTAGAACTCTCTGAATATTTAGGAACCAACACACTTTCTGAAATTCTTGATT
CTCCCTGGGAAGGAGCCAAAAATGTGTACAAATGTCCTGAGTGTGACCAAAACTTCAGCGATCATTCATA
CCTAGTTTTGCATCAGAAAATTCATTCAGGAGAGAAAAAACATAAATGTGGTGACTGTGGAAAGATCTTC
AATCATAGAGCCAACCTGAGGACACACAGGAGAATCCATACTGGTGAGAAACCTTATAAGTGTGCCAAGT
GCAGTGCCAGCTTTCGCCAGCACTCTCATCTATCCCGACACATGAATAGCCACGTAAAGGAGAAGCCCTA
TACATGTAGCATATGTGGTACAGGTTTTATGTGGCTCCCAGGATTGGCACAGCATCAGAAAAGCCACAGT
GCTGAAAACACCTACGAATCTACTAACTGTGATAAACATTTTAATGAGAAACCAAATCTTGCTTTGCCTG
AGGAAACATTCGTATCAGGCCCCCAGTACCAGCACACTAAGTGCATGAAGAGCTTCAGGCAGTCCTTATA
TCCTGCCCTTTCCGAGAAGAGCCACGACGAGGACTCTGAACGCTGCAGCGATGATGGGGACAATTTCTTC
TCATTCTCAAAATTCAAGCCCTTACAGTGTCCTGACTGTGACATGACCTTTCCTTGTTTCTCTGAGCTTA
TTTCCCATCAGAACATTCATACAGAGGAAAGGCCCCATAAGTGCAAAACATGCGAGGAAAGTTTTGCTTT
GGACTCAGAACTTGCATGCCACCAGAAGAGCCACATGCTAGCGGAACCTTTTAAATGTACCGTGTGTGGG
AAAACTTTCAAGTCGAATTTGCATCTCATTACTCATAAGCGAACTCACATAAAAAACACCACGTGATTGC
CAACTTTCTTGTACAAAGTTGGCATTATAAGAAAGCATTGCTTATCAATTTGTTGCAACGAACAGGTCAC
TATCAGTCAAAATAAAATCATTATTTGCCATCCAGCTGATATCCCCTATAGTGAGTCGTATTACATGGTC
ATAGCTGTTTCCTGGCAGCTCTGGCCCGTGTCTCAAAATCTCTGATGTTACATTGCACAAGATAAAAATA
TATCATCATGCCTCCTCTAGACCAGCCAGGACAGAAATGCCTCGACTTCGCTGCTACCCAAGGTTGCCGG
GTGACGCACACCGTGGAAACGGATGAAGGCACGAACCCAGTGGACATAAGCCTGTTCGGTTCGTAAGCTG
TAATGCAAGTAGCGTATGCGCTCACGCAACTGGTCCAGAACCTTGACCGAACGCAGCGGTGGTAACGGCG
CAGTGGCGGTTTTCATGGCTTGTTATGACTGTTTTTTTGGGGTACAGTCTATGCCTCGGGCATCCAAGCA
GCAAGCGCGTTACGCCGTGGGTCGATGTTTGATGTTATGGAGCAGCAACGATGTTACGCAGCAGGGCAGT
CGCCCTAAAACAAAGTTAAACATTATGAGGGAAGCGGTGATCGCCGAAGTATCGACTCAACTATCAGAGG
TAGTTGGCGTCATCGAGCGCCATCTCGAACCGACGTTGCTGGCCGTACATTTGTACGGCTCCGCAGTGGA
TGGCGGCCTGAAGCCACACAGTGATATTGATTTGCTGGTTACGGTGACCGTAAGGCTTGATGAAACAACG
CGGCGAGCTTTGATCAACGACCTTTTGGAAACTTCGGCTTCCCCTGGAGAGAGCGAGATTCTCCGCGCTG
TAGAAGTCACCATTGTTGTGCACGACGACATCATTCCGTGGCGTTATCCAGCTAAGCGCGAACTGCAATT
TGGAGAATGGCAGCGCAATGACATTCTTGCAGGTATCTTCGAGCCAGCCACGATCGACATTGATCTGGCT
ATCTTGCTGACAAAAGCAAGAGAACATAGCGTTGCCTTGGTAGGTCCAGCGGCGGAGGAACTCTTTGATC
CGGTTCCTGAACAGGATCTATTTGAGGCGCTAAATGAAACCTTAACGCTATGGAACTCGCCGCCCGACTG
GGCTGGCGATGAGCGAAATGTAGTGCTTACGTTGTCCCGCATTTGGTACAGCGCAGTAACCGGCAAAATC
GCGCCGAAGGATGTCGCTGCCGACTGGGCAATGGAGCGCCTGCCGGCCCAGTATCAGCCCGTCATACTTG
AAGCTAGACAGGCTTATCTTGGACAAGAAGAAGATCGCTTGGCCTCGCGCGCAGATCAGTTGGAAGAATT
TGTCCACTACGTGAAAGGCGAGATCACCAAGGTAGTCGGCAAATAACCCTCGAGCCACCCATGACCAAAA
TCCCTTAACGTGAGTTACGCGTCGTTCCACTGAGCGTCAGACCCCGTAGAAAAGATCAAAGGATCTTCTT
GAGATCCTTTTTTTCTGCGCGTAATCTGCTGCTTGCAAACAAAAAAACCACCGCTACCAGCGGTGGTTTG
TTTGCCGGATCAAGAGCTACCAACTCTTTTTCCGAAGGTAACTGGCTTCAGCAGAGCGCAGATACCAAAT
ACTGTTCTTCTAGTGTAGCCGTAGTTAGGCCACCACTTCAAGAACTCTGTAGCACCGCCTACATACCTCG
CTCTGCTAATCCTGTTACCAGTGGCTGCTGCCAGTGGCGATAAGTCGTGTCTTACCGGGTTGGACTCAAG
ACGATAGTTACCGGATAAGGCGCAGCGGTCGGGCTGAACGGGGGGTTCGTGCACACAGCCCAGCTTGGAG
CGAACGACCTACACCGAACTGAGATACCTACAGCGTGAGCTATGAGAAAGCGCCACGCTTCCCGAAGGGA
GAAAGGCGGACAGGTATCCGGTAAGCGGCAGGGTCGGAACAGGAGAGCGCACGAGGGAGCTTCCAGGGGG
AAACGCCTGGTATCTTTATAGTCCTGTCGGGTTTCGCCACCTCTGACTTGAGCGTCGATTTTTGTGATGC
TCGTCAGGGGGGCGGAGCCTATGGAAAAACGCCAGCAACGCGGCCTTTTTACGGTTCCTGGCCTTTTGCT
GGCCTTTTGCTCACATGTTCTTTCCTGCGTTATCCCCTGATTCTGTGGATAACCGTATTACCGCCTTTGA
GTGAGCTGATACCGCTCGCCGCAGCCGAACGACCGAGCGCAGCGAGTCAGTGAGCGAGGAAGCGGAAGAG
CGCCCAATACGCAAACCGCCTCTCCCCGCGCGTTGGCCGATTCATTAATGCAGCTGGCACGACAGGTTTC
CCGACTGGAAAGCGGGCAGTGAGCGCAACGCAATTAATACGCGTACCGCTAGCCAGGAAGAGTTTGTAGA
AACGCAAAAAGGCCATCCGTCAGGATGGCCTTCTGCTTAGTTTGATGCCTGGCAGTTTATGGCGGGCGTC
CTGCCCGCCACCCTCCGGGCCGTTGCTTCACAACGTTCAAATCCGCTCCCGGCGGATTTGTCCTACTCAG
GAGAGCGTTCACCGACAAACAACAGATAAAACGAAAGGCCCAGTCTTCCGACTGAGCCTTTCGTTTTATT
TGATGCCT
