>Addgene plasmid #82919 | pDONR223_ZNF597_p.R247T | depositor partial sequence | sequence record 162534 | Insert sequence
ATGGCGTCCATGCCCCCGACGCCCGAGGCCCAGGGACCAATACTGTTTGAGGATCTGGCTGTGTATTTTT
CTCAAGAGGAGTGCGTGACTCTGCACCCTGCCCAGAGGTCCCTCAGCAAAGATGGTACAAAAGAGTCTTT
GGAGGATGCGGCTTTGATGGGAGAGGAAGGCAAGCCTGAGATTAATCAGCAGTTAAGCCTAGAGTCTATG
GAACTTGACGAGCTTGCCTTAGAAAAGTACCCCATTGCTGCACCCCTTGTCCCTTACCCAGAAAAATCCT
CTGAGGATGGAGTTGGAAACCCTGAAGCGAAAATATTAAGTGGAACTCCCACTTACAAGAGAAGGGTCAT
CAGCCTTTTAGTTACCATTGAAAACCACACCCCATTAGTAGAACTCTCTGAATATTTAGGAACCAACACA
CTTTCTGAAATTCTTGATTCTCCCTGGGAAGGAGCCAAAAATGTGTACAAATGTCCTGAGTGTGACCAAA
ACTTCAGCGATCATTCATACCTAGTTTTGCATCAGAAAATTCATTCAGGAGAGAAAAAACATAAATGTGG
TGACTGTGGAAAGATCTTCAATCATAGAGCCAACCTGAGGACACACAGGAGAATCCATACTGGTGAGAAA
CCTTATAAGTGTGCCAAGTGCAGTGCCAGCTTTCGCCAGCACTCTCATCTATCCCGACACATGAATAGCC
ACGTAAAGGAGAAGCCCTATACATGTAGCATATGTGGTACAGGTTTTATGTGGCTCCCAGGATTGGCACA
GCATCAGAAAAGCCACAGTGCTGAAAACACCTACGAATCTACTAACTGTGATAAACATTTTAATGAGAAA
CCAAATCTTGCTTTGCCTGAGGAAACATTCGTATCAGGCCCCCAGTACCAGCACACTAAGTGCATGAAGA
GCTTCAGGCAGTCCTTATATCCTGCCCTTTCCGAGAAGAGCCACGACGAGGACTCTGAACGCTGCAGCGA
TGATGGGGACAATTTCTTCTCATTCTCAAAATTCAAGCCCTTACAGTGTCCTGACTGTGACATGACCTTT
CCTTGTTTCTCTGAGCTTATTTCCCATCAGAACATTCATACAGAGGAAAGGCCCCATAAGTGCAAAACAT
GCGAGGAAAGTTTTGCTTTGGACTCAGAACTTGCATGCCACCAGAAGAGCCACATGCTAGCGGAACCTTT
TAAATGTACCGTGTGTGGGAAAACTTTCAAGTCGAATTTGCATCTCATTACTCATAAGCGAACTCACATA
AAAAACACCACGTGA
